>Addgene plasmid #30519 | pSUPER retro puro GFP shRNA | depositor full sequence | sequence record 36603 | pSUPER retro puro GFP shRNA sequence 6403 bps
AGCTTATCGATACCGTCGACCTCGAGAGATCGATCTAATTCCGGCGCCTAGAGAAGGAGTGAGGGCTGGA
TAAAGGGAGGATCGAGGCGGGGTCGAACGAGGAGGTTCAAGGGGGAGAGACGGGGCGGATGGAGGAAGAG
GAGGCGGAGGCTTAGGGTGTACAAAGGGCTTGACCCAGGGAGGGGGGTCAAAAGCCAAGGCTTCCCAGGT
CACGATGTAGGGGACCTGGTCTGGGTGTCCATGCGGGCCAGGTGAAAAGACCTTGATCTTAACCTGGGTG
ATGAGGTCTCGGTTAAAGGTGCCGTCTCGCGGCCATCCGACGTTAAAGGTTGGCCATTCTGCAGAGCAGA
AGGTAACCCAACGTCTCTTCTTGACATCTACCGACTGGTTGTGAGCGATCCGCTCGACATCTTTCCAGTG
ACCTAAGGTCAAACTTAAGGGAGTGGTAACAGTCTGGCCCTAATTTTCAGACAAATACAGAAACACAGTC
AGACAGAGACAACACAGAACGATGCTGCAGCGCTGCAGCAGACAAGACGCGCGGCTTCGGTTCCAAACCG
AAAGCAAAAATTCAGACGGAGGCGGGAACTGTTTTAGGTTCTCGTCTCCTACCAGAACCACATATCCTGA
CGGGGTCGGATTCCACATCGACTCCCTTCCTCAGGTCGGGCCACAAAAACGGCCCCCAAAGTCCCTGGGA
CGTCTCCCAGGGTTGCGGCCGGGTGTTCAGAACTCGTCAGTTCCACCACGGGTCCGCCAGATACAGAGCT
AGTTAGCTAACTAGTACAGACGCAGGCGCAAACATTAGATGCCGGCACAAACACGCACAAAGACAGAGAC
AGACACGAAACGACCGCTGGCCAGCTTACCTCCCGGCGGGGGGGTCGGTGGTCCCTGGGCAGGGGTCTCC
AAATCTCGGTGGAACCTCCAAATGAAAGACCCCCGAGGTGGGCAGTCAATCAATCTGAGGAGACCCTCCC
AAGGATCAGCGAGTCCACGATTCGGATGCAAACAGCAAGAGGCTTTATTGGGAATACGGGTACCCGGGCG
ACGCAGTCTATCGGAGGACTGGCGCGCCGAGTGAGGGGTTGTGGGCTCTTTTATTGAGCTCGGGGAGCAG
AAGCGCGCGAACAGAAGCGAGAAGCGAACTGATTGGTTAGTTCAAATAAGGCACAGGGTCATTTCAGGTC
CTTGGGGCACCCTGGAAACATCTGATGGTTCTCTAGAAACTGCTGAGGGCGGGACCGCATCTGGGGACCA
TCTGTTCTTGGCCCTGAGCCGGGGCAGGAACTGCTTACCACAGATATCCTGTTTGGCCCATATTCTGCTG
TCTCTCTGTTCCTAACCTTGATCTGAACTTCTCTATTCTCAGTTATGTATTTTCCATGCCTTGCAAAATG
GCGTTACTTAAGCTAGCTTGCCAAACCTACAGGTGGGGTCTTTCATTCCCCCCTTTTTCTGGAGACTAAA
TAAAATCTTTTATTTTATCTATGGCTCGTACTCTATAGGCTTCAGCTGGTGATATTGTTGAGTCAAAACT
AGAGCCTGGACCACTGATATCCTGTCTTTAACAAATTGGACTAATCGCCTCTACGCCGGACGCATCGTGG
CCGGCATCACCGGCGCCACAGGTGCGGTTGCTGGCGCCTATATCGCCGACATCACCGATGGGGAAGATCG
GGCTCGCCACTTCGGGCTCATGAGCGCTTGTTTCGGCGTGGGTATGGTGGCAGGCCCCGTGGCCGGGGGA
CTGTTGGGCGCCATCTCCTTGCATGCACCATTCCTTGCGCCGTCGTTTTACAACGTCGTGACTGGGAAAA
CCCTGGCGTTACCCAACTTAATCGCCTTGCAGCACATCCCCCTTTCGCCAGCTGGCGTAATAGCGAAGAG
GCCCGCACCGATCGCCCTTCCCAACAGTTGCGCAGCCTGAATGGCGAATGGCGCCTGATGCGGTATTTTC
TCCTTACGCATCTGTGCGGTATTTCACACCGCATATGGTGCACTCTCAGTACAATCTGCTCTGATGCCGC
ATAGTTAAGCCAGCCCCGACACCCGCCAACACCCGCTGACGCGCCCTGACGGGCTTGTCTGCTCCCGGCA
TCCGCTTACAGACAAGCTGTGACCGTCTCCGGGAGCTGCATGTGTCAGAGGTTTTCACCGTCATCACCGA
AACGCGCGAGACGAAAGGGCCTCGTGATACGCCTATTTTTATAGGTTAATGTCATGATAATAATGGTTTC
TTAGACGTCAGGTGGCACTTTTCGGGGAAATGTGCGCGGAACCCCTATTTGTTTATTTTTCTAAATACAT
TCAAATATGTATCCGCTCATGAGACAATAACCCTGATAAATGCTTCAATAATATTGAAAAAGGAAGAGTA
TGAGTATTCAACATTTCCGTGTCGCCCTTATTCCCTTTTTTGCGGCATTTTGCCTTCCTGTTTTTGCTCA
CCCAGAAACGCTGGTGAAAGTAAAAGATGCTGAAGATCAGTTGGGTGCACGAGTGGGTTACATCGAACTG
GATCTCAACAGCGGTAAGATCCTTGAGAGTTTTCGCCCCGAAGAACGTTTTCCAATGATGAGCACTTTTA
AAGTTCTGCTATGTGGCGCGGTATTATCCCGTATTGACGCCGGGCAAGAGCAACTCGGTCGCCGCATACA
CTATTCTCAGAATGACTTGGTTGAGTACTCACCAGTCACAGAAAAGCATCTTACGGATGGCATGACAGTA
AGAGAATTATGCAGTGCTGCCATAACCATGAGTGATAACACTGCGGCCAACTTACTTCTGACAACGATCG
GAGGACCGAAGGAGCTAACCGCTTTTTTGCACAACATGGGGGATCATGTAACTCGCCTTGATCGTTGGGA
ACCGGAGCTGAATGAAGCCATACCAAACGACGAGCGTGACACCACGATGCCTGTAGCAATGGCAACAACG
TTGCGCAAACTATTAACTGGCGAACTACTTACTCTAGCTTCCCGGCAACAATTAATAGACTGGATGGAGG
CGGATAAAGTTGCAGGACCACTTCTGCGCTCGGCCCTTCCGGCTGGCTGGTTTATTGCTGATAAATCTGG
AGCCGGTGAGCGTGGGTCTCGCGGTATCATTGCAGCACTGGGGCCAGATGGTAAGCCCTCCCGTATCGTA
GTTATCTACACGACGGGGAGTCAGGCAACTATGGATGAACGAAATAGACAGATCGCTGAGATAGGTGCCT
CACTGATTAAGCATTGGTAACTGTCAGACCAAGTTTACTCATATATACTTTAGATTGATTTAAAACTTCA
TTTTTAATTTAAAAGGATCTAGGTGAAGATCCTTTTTGATAATCTCATGACCAAAATCCCTTAACGTGAG
TTTTCGTTCCACTGAGCGTCAGACCCCGTAGAAAAGATCAAAGGATCTTCTTGAGATCCTTTTTTTCTGC
GCGTAATCTGCTGCTTGCAAACAAAAAAACCACCGCTACCAGCGGTGGTTTGTTTGCCGGATCAAGAGCT
ACCAACTCTTTTTCCGAAGGTAACTGGCTTCAGCAGAGCGCAGATACCAAATACTGTCCTTCTAGTGTAG
CCGTAGTTAGGCCACCACTTCAAGAACTCTGTAGCACCGCCTACATACCTCGCTCTGCTAATCCTGTTAC
CAGTGGCTGCTGCCAGTGGCGATAAGTCGTGTCTTACCGGGTTGGACTCAAGACGATAGTTACCGGATAA
GGCGCAGCGGTCGGGCTGAACGGGGGGTTCGTGCACACAGCCCAGCTTGGAGCGAACGACCTACACCGAA
CTGAGATACCTACAGCGTGAGCTATGAGAAAGCGCCACGCTTCCCGAAGGGAGAAAGGCGGACAGGTATC
CGGTAAGCGGCAGGGTCGGAACAGGAGAGCGCACGAGGGAGCTTCCAGGGGGAAACGCCTGGTATCTTTA
TAGTCCTGTCGGGTTTCGCCACCTCTGACTTGAGCGTCGATTTTTGTGATGCTCGTCAGGGGGGCGGAGC
CTATGGAAAAACGCCAGCAACGCGGCCTTTTTACGGTTCCTGGCCTTTTGCTGGCCTTTTGCTCACATGT
TCTTTCCTGCGTTATCCCCTGATTCTGTGGATAACCGTATTACCGCCTTTGAGTGAGCTGATACCGCTCG
CCGCAGCCGAACGACCGAGCGCAGCGAGTCAGTGAGCGAGGAAGCGGAAGAGCGCCCAATACGCAAACCG
CCTCTCCCCGCGCGTTGGCCGATTCATTAATGCAGCTGGCACGACAGGTTTCCCGACTGGAAAGCGGGCA
GTGAGCGCAACGCAATTAATGTGAGTTAGCTCACTCATTAGGCACCCCAGGCTTTACACTTTATGCTTCC
GGCTCGTATGTTGTGTGGAATTGTGAGCGGATAACAATTTCACACAGGAAACAGCTATGACCATGATTAC
GAATTAATTCTCCCCAGCTCTTCTGCGCTGTCCATAATGAACTATTTCAGGAGTATTGGAGTATGTGGAT
TCAAAACAGTGGCTAATTGAGTCAGGATTACTTAATATTCGACTCCTACCCTCAGAATGTTGTTCTCCAA
CTTCAAGAAACTGTTACCCATGAAAGACCCCCGCTGACGGGTAGTCAATCACTCAGAGGAGACCCTCCCA
AGGAACAGCGAGACCACAAGTCGGATGCAACTGCAAGAGGGTTTATTGGATACACGGGTACCCGGGCGAC
GCAGTCTATCGGAGGACTGGCGCGCCGAGTGAGGGGTTGTGGGCTCTTTTATTGAGCTCGGGGAGCAGAA
GCGCGCGAACAGAAGCGAGAAGCGAACTGATTGGTTAGTTCAAATAAGGCACAGGGTCATTTCAGGTCCT
TGGGGCACCCTGGAAACATCTGATGGTTCTCTAGCTTGCCAAACCTACAGGTGGGGTCTTTCATTCCCCC
CTTTTTCTGGAGACTAAATAAAATCTTTTATTTTATCGATGCATGGGGTCGTGCGCTCCTTTCGGTCGGG
CGCTGCGGGTCGTGGGGCGGGCGTCAGGCACCGGGCTTGCGGGTCATGCACCAGGTGCGCGGTCCTTCGG
GCACCTCGACGTCGGCGGTGACGGTGAAGCCGAGCCGCTCGTAGAAGGGGAGGTTGCGGGGCGCGGAGGT
CTCCAGGAAGGCGGGCACCCCGGCGCGCTCGGCCGCCTCCACTCCGGGGAGCACGACGGCGCTGCCCAGA
CCCTTGCCCTGGTGGTCGGGCGAGACGCCGACGGTGGCCAGGAACCACGCGGGCTCCTTGGGCCGGTGCG
GCGCCAGGAGGCCTTCCATCTGTTGCTGCGCGGCCAGCCGGGAACCGCTCAACTCGGCCATGCGCGGGCC
GATCTCGGCGAACACCGCCCCCGCTTCGACGCTCTCCGGCGTGGTCCAGACCGCCACCGCGGCGCCGTCG
TCCGCGACCCACACCTTGCCGATGTCGAGCCCGACGCGCGTGAGGAAGAGTTCTTGCAGCTCGGTGACCC
GCTCGATGTGGCGGTCCGGATCGACGGTGTGGCGCGTGGCGGGGTAGTCGGCGAACGCGGCGGCGAGGGT
GCGTACGGCCCTGGGGACGTCGTCGCGGGTGGCGAGGCGCACCGTGGGCTTGTACTCGGTCATGGTAAGC
TAGCTTGGGCTGCAGGTCGAAAGGCCCGGAGATGAGGAAGAGGAGAACAGCGCGGCAGACGTGCGCTTTT
GAAGCGTGCAGAATGCCGGGCCTCCGGAGGACCTTCGGGCGCCCGCCCCGCCCCTGAGCCCGCCCCTGAG
CCCGCCCCCGGACCCACCCCTTCCCAGCCTCTGAGCCCAGAAAGCGAAGGAGCAAAGCTGCTATTGGCCG
CTGCCCCAAAGGCCTACCCGCTTCCATTGCTCAGCGGTGCTGTCCATCTGCACGAGACTAGTGAGACGTG
CTACTTCCATTTGTCACGTCCTGCACGACGCGAGCTGCGGGGCGGGGGGGAACTTCCTGACTAGGGGAGG
AGTAGAAGGTGGCGCGAAGGGGCCACCAAAGAACGGAGCCGGTTGGCGCCTACCGGTGGATGTGGAATGT
GTGCGAGGCCAGAGGCCACTTGTGTAGCGCCAAGTGCCCAGCGGGGCTGCTAAAGCGCATGCTCCAGACT
GCCTTGGGAAAAGCGCCTCCCCTACCCGGTAGAATTCGAACGCTGACGTCATCAACCCGCTCCAAGGAAT
CGCGGGCCCAGTGTCACTAGGCGGGAACACCCAGCGCGCGTGCGCCCTGGCAGGAAGATGGCTGTGAGGG
ACAGGGGAGTGGCGCCCTGCAATATTTGCATGTCGCTATGTGTTCTGGGAAATCACCATAAACGTGAAAT
GTCTTTGGATTTGGGAATCTTATAAGTTCTGTATGAGACCACAGATCCCCGGCACAAGCTGGAGTACAAT
TCAAGAGATTGTACTCCAGCTTGTGCCTTTTTA
Features (pLannotate 1.2.2; 23 found; start..end, strand, type, name):
     43..459     -  CDS            gag (truncated): truncated Moloney murine leukemia virus (MMLV) gag gene lacking the start codon
    526..867     -  misc_feature   MESV Ψ: packaging signal of murine embryonic stem cell virus
    931..1447    -  LTR            5' LTR: 5' long terminal repeat from murine embryonic stem cell virus
   1489..1587    -  CDS            env (fragment): murine leukemia virus gPr80 envelope polyprotein precursor; env; proteolytically cleaved into gp70SU and p15TM subunits
   1588..1789    +  CDS            TcR (fragment): tetracycline efflux protein; tet; confers resistance to tetracycline
   1789..1938    +  CDS            lacZα (fragment): LacZα fragment of β-galactosidase; lacZ fragment
   1944..2043    -  misc_feature   bom (fragment): basis of mobility region from pBR322
   2145..2180    -  CDS            rop (fragment): Rop protein, which maintains plasmids at low copy number; rop
   2275..2379    +  promoter       AmpR promoter: bla
   2380..3240    +  CDS            AmpR: β-lactamase; bla; confers resistance to ampicillin, carbenicillin, and related antibiotics
   3411..3999    +  rep_origin     ori: high-copy-number ColE1/pMB1/pBR322/pUC origin of replication
   4182..4274    +  CDS            lacI (fragment): lac repressor; lacI; The lac repressor binds to the lac operator to inhibit transcription in E. coli. This inhibition can be relieved by adding lactose or isopropyl-β-D-thiogalactopyranoside (IPTG).
   4287..4308    +  protein_bind   CAP binding site: CAP binding activates transcription in the presence of cAMP. E. coli catabolite activator protein
   4323..4353    +  promoter       lac promoter: promoter for the E. coli lac operon
   4361..4377    +  protein_bind   lac operator: The lac repressor binds to the lac operator to inhibit transcription in E. coli. This inhibition can be relieved by adding lactose or isopropyl-β-D-thiogalactopyranoside (IPTG). lac repressor encoded by lacI
   4570..4864    -  LTR            3' LTR (ΔU3) (fragment): self-inactivating 3' long terminal repeat (LTR) from Moloney murine leukemia virus
   4861..4895    -  LTR            3' LTR (ΔU3) (fragment): self-inactivating 3' long terminal repeat (LTR) from Moloney murine leukemia virus
   4994..5593    -  CDS            PuroR: puromycin N-acetyltransferase; pac from Streptomyces alboniger; confers resistance to puromycin
   5618..6117    -  promoter       PGK promoter: mouse phosphoglycerate kinase 1 promoter
   6128..6342    +  promoter       H1 promoter: human H1 RNA promoter
   6351..6369    +  CDS            VN155(I152L) (fragment): improved N-terminal fragment of mVenus for use in bimolecular fluorescence complementation (BiFC) (Kodama and Hu, 2010)
   6379..6397    -  CDS            VN155(I152L) (fragment): improved N-terminal fragment of mVenus for use in bimolecular fluorescence complementation (BiFC) (Kodama and Hu, 2010)
   6403..26      +  misc_feature   MCS (fragment) (across the origin): pBluescript multiple cloning site
