[The description below was written by a language model from this plasmid's Addgene catalogue record and pLannotate feature annotations shown in this document.]
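Description:
pSUPER retro puro GFP shRNA is a retroviral RNAi vector built on the OligoEngine pSUPER retro puro backbone, designed to produce a short hairpin RNA against GFP in mammalian cells. In bacteria it is maintained as a high-copy plasmid through a ColE1/pUC-type origin and selected with ampicillin via the β-lactamase gene. The feature table also picks up small remnants of tetracycline resistance, lacZα, rop, bom and lacI sequences, together with lac promoter/operator elements. These appear to be backbone leftovers rather than functional parts.

The retroviral portion comprises a murine embryonic stem cell virus 5' LTR and Ψ packaging signal, a truncated MMLV gag segment lacking its start codon, and a U3-deleted, self-inactivating 3' LTR. This arrangement allows the genome to be packaged when viral proteins are supplied in trans, and it silences LTR-driven transcription after integration. Between the LTRs, a mouse PGK promoter drives puromycin N-acetyltransferase for selection of transduced cells. The human H1 RNA polymerase III promoter, oriented opposite to the PGK-puro cassette, drives the hairpin.

The 61 bp insert was cloned between BglII (destroyed) and HindIII directly downstream of H1. The annotation software labels it as two 19-nt matches to an mVenus fragment on opposite strands, which correspond to the sense and antisense arms of the GFP-targeting hairpin separated by a short loop. The record does not state the intended use. The construct would knock down GFP or closely related fluorescent proteins, and such constructs are also commonly used as non-endogenous targeting controls in knockdown experiments; it is associated with a study of macroH2A and resistance to nuclear reprogramming.
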