Addgene plasmid #30519: pSUPER retro puro GFP shRNA
Depositing lab: John Gurdon. Depositing organization: Wellcome Trust/Cancer Research UK Institute. Publication: Histone variant macroH2A confers resistance to nuclear reprogramming. Pasque V, Gillich A, Garrett N, Gurdon JB. EMBO J. 2011 May 6;30(12):2373-87. doi: 10.1038/emboj.2011.144. PubMed 21552206.
Backbone
  Vector backbone: pSUPER retro puro
  Backbone manufacturer: OligoEngine
  Backbone size w/o insert (bp): 6343
  Modifications to backbone: Linearized BlgII/HindIII
  Vector type: Mammalian Expression, Retroviral, RNAi
  Selectable markers: Puromycin
Growth in bacteria
  Bacterial resistance: Ampicillin, 100 μg/mL
  Growth temperature: 37°C
  Growth strain: Top10/P3
  Copy number: High Copy
Gene/Insert
  Gene/Insert name: GFP shRNA (alt name: GFP shRNA)
  Insert size (bp): 61
  Cloning method: Restriction Enzyme; 5′ cloning site BglII (destroyed during cloning); 3′ cloning site HindIII (not destroyed)
  Sequencing primers: 5′ CAGCGGGGCTGCTAAAGCGCATGC
Terms and licenses: Academic/Nonprofit Terms; Industry Terms: Not Available to Industry
How to cite: pSUPER retro puro GFP shRNA was a gift from John Gurdon (Addgene plasmid # 30519 ; http://n2t.net/addgene:30519 ; RRID:Addgene_30519)
