>Addgene plasmid #30519 | pSUPER retro puro GFP shRNA | addgene partial sequence | sequence record 38550 | pLXSN-5
CCAGCCCTCACTCCTTCTCTAGGCGCCGGAATTAGATCGATCTCTCGAGGTCGACGGTATCGATAAGCTT
AAAAAGGCACAAGCTGGAGTACAATCTCTTGAATTGTACTCCAGCTTGTGCCGGGGATCTGTGGTCTCAT
ACAGAACTTATAAGATTCCCAAATCCAAAGACATTTCACGTTTATGGTGATTTCCCAGAACACATAGCGA
CATGCAAATATTGCAGGGCGCCACTCCCCTGTCCCTCACAGCCATCTTCCTGCCAGGGCGCACGCGCGCT
GGGTGTTCCCGCCTAGTGACACTGGGCCCGCGATTCCTTGGAGCGGGTTGATGACGTCAGCGTTCGAATT
CTACCGGGTAGGGGAGGCGCTTTTCCCAAGGCAGTCTGGAGCATGCGCTTTAGCAGCCCCGCTGGGCACT
TGGCGCTACACAAGTGGCCTCTGGCCTCGCACACATTCCACATCCACCGGTAGGCGCCAACCGGCTCCGT
TCTTTGGTGGCCCCTTCGCGCCACCTTCTACTCCTCCCCTAGTCAGGAAGTTCCCCCCCGCCCCGCAGCT
CGCGTCGTGCAGGACGTGACAAATGGAAGTAGCACGTCTCACTAGTCTCGTGCAGATGGACAGCACCGCT
GAGCAATGGAAGCGGGTAGGCCTTTGGGGCAGCGGCCAATAGCAGCTTTGCTCCTTCGCTTTCTGGGCTC
AGAGGCTGGGAAGGGGTGGGTCCGGGGGCGGGCTCAGGGGCGGGCTCAGGGGCGGGGCGGGCGCCCGAAG
GTCCTCCGGAGGCCCGGCATTCTGCACGCTTCAAAAGCGCACGTCTGCCGCGCTGTTCTCCTCTTCCTCA
TCTCCGGGCCTTTCGACCTGCAGCCCAAGCTAGCTTACCATGACC
